Addgene plasmid #188311: pTXTL-T7max-FLuc
Purpose: Expression of Firefly luciferase via a T7 promoter in TXTL
Depositing lab: Kate Adamala. Depositing organization: University of Minnesota. Publication: Expanding luciferase reporter systems for cell-free protein expression. Sato W, Rasmussen M, Deich C, Engelhart AE, Adamala KP. Sci Rep. 2022 Jul 7;12(1):11489. doi: 10.1038/s41598-022-15624-6. PubMed 35798760.
Backbone
  Vector backbone: pCI-T7Max-UTR1-CTerminus8xHis-T500
  Backbone manufacturer: Adamala Lab
  Backbone size w/o insert (bp): 2918
  Vector type: Bacterial Expression, Luciferase, Synthetic Biology
Growth in bacteria
  Bacterial resistance: Ampicillin, 100 μg/mL
  Growth temperature: 37°C
  Growth strain: DH5alpha
  Copy number: High Copy
Gene/Insert
  Gene/Insert name: Firefly luciferase (alt names: F-Luc; FLuc)
  Species: Photinus pyralis
  Insert size (bp): 1650
  Promoter: T7Max
  Tag / fusion protein: 8x His-tag (C terminal on insert)
  Cloning method: Restriction Enzyme; 5′ cloning site SpeI (not destroyed); 3′ cloning site MluI (not destroyed)
  Sequencing primers: 5′ AATAATTTTGTTTAACTTTAAGAAGGAGATATA; 3′ GTTGTTGTACAGAAAAGCCCG
Resource information
  A portion of this plasmid was derived from a plasmid made by: Michael Axtell Lab
Terms and licenses: Academic/Nonprofit Terms; Industry Terms: Not Available to Industry
How to cite: pTXTL-T7max-FLuc was a gift from Kate Adamala (Addgene plasmid # 188311 ; http://n2t.net/addgene:188311 ; RRID:Addgene_188311)
