[The description below was written by a language model from this plasmid's Addgene catalogue record and pLannotate feature annotations shown in this document.]
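Description:
pTXTL-T7max-FLuc is a high-copy bacterial plasmid built to express firefly luciferase in cell-free transcription–translation (TXTL) reactions. It is based on the pCI-T7Max-UTR1-CTerminus8xHis-T500 backbone (about 2.9 kb without insert; the sequenced plasmid is about 4.6 kb) and is propagated in E. coli through a ColE1/pUC-type origin, with selection by ampicillin via a β-lactamase gene under its own promoter. An f1 phage origin is also present. The annotation additionally picks up short fragments of SV40 large T antigen, lacZα, bom and rop, which look like non-functional remnants of the parental vector lineage rather than working parts.

The payload is a 1,650 bp Photinus pyralis luciferase coding sequence, annotated as the enhanced luc+ version, cloned between SpeI and MluI sites that remain intact. Transcription is driven by the T7Max promoter, a variant T7 promoter that the feature table detects simply as a T7 promoter, so expression depends on T7 RNA polymerase being supplied in the reaction. A strong ribosome binding site from phage T7 gene 10 lies just upstream of the start codon, corresponding to the UTR1 element in the backbone name. The record lists a C-terminal 8x His tag on the luciferase, which would permit detection or affinity purification, and the backbone name indicates a T500 transcription terminator downstream; neither of these is annotated in the feature table. The construct serves as a luminescent reporter for measuring protein expression in cell-free systems, and belongs to a set of luciferase reporters developed for that purpose.
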