Features (pLannotate 1.2.2; 11 found; start..end, strand, type, name):
     36..54      +  promoter       T7 promoter: promoter for bacteriophage T7 RNA polymerase
     63..85      +  RBS            RBS: efficient ribosome binding site from bacteriophage T7 gene 10 (Olins and Rangwala, 1989)
    104..1753    +  CDS            luciferase: firefly luciferase; luc+; enhanced luc+ version of the luciferase gene
   1856..1924    -  CDS            large T antigen (fragment): large T antigen from SV40 (simian virus 40)
   1943..2010    +  CDS            lacZα (fragment): LacZα fragment of β-galactosidase; lacZ fragment
   2014..2442    +  rep_origin     f1 ori (sequence partly withheld): f1 bacteriophage origin of replication; arrow indicates direction of (+) strand synthesis
   2470..2569    -  misc_feature   bom (fragment): basis of mobility region from pBR322
   2671..2706    -  CDS            rop (fragment): Rop protein, which maintains plasmids at low copy number; rop
   2801..2905    +  promoter       AmpR promoter: bla
   2906..3766    +  CDS            AmpR: β-lactamase; bla; confers resistance to ampicillin, carbenicillin, and related antibiotics
   3937..4525    +  rep_origin     ori: high-copy-number ColE1/pMB1/pBR322/pUC origin of replication
>Addgene plasmid #188311 | pTXTL-T7max-FLuc | addgene full sequence | sequence record 370380 | Addgene NGS Result
GGCCTTTTGCTCACATGGCTCGACAGATCTAATTCTAATACGACTCACTATAGGGAAATAATTTTGTTTA
ACTTTAAGAAGGAGATATACCGGTATGACTAGTATGGAAGACGCCAAAAACATAAAGAAAGGCCCGGCGC
CATTCTATCCGCTGGAAGATGGAACCGCTGGAGAGCAACTGCATAAGGCTATGAAGAGATACGCCCTGGT
TCCTGGAACAATTGCTTTTACAGATGCACATATCGAGGTGGACATCACTTACGCTGAGTACTTCGAAATG
TCCGTTCGGTTGGCAGAAGCTATGAAACGATATGGGCTGAATACAAATCACAGAATCGTCGTATGCAGTG
AAAACTCTCTTCAATTCTTTATGCCGGTGTTGGGCGCGTTATTTATCGGAGTTGCAGTTGCGCCCGCGAA
CGACATTTATAATGAACGTGAATTGCTCAACAGTATGGGCATTTCGCAGCCTACCGTGGTGTTCGTTTCC
AAAAAGGGGTTGCAAAAAATTTTGAACGTGCAAAAAAAGCTCCCAATCATCCAAAAAATTATTATCATGG
ATTCTAAAACGGATTACCAGGGATTTCAGTCGATGTACACGTTCGTCACATCTCATCTACCTCCCGGTTT
TAATGAATACGATTTTGTGCCAGAGTCCTTCGATAGGGACAAGACAATTGCACTGATCATGAACTCCTCT
GGATCTACTGGTCTGCCTAAAGGTGTCGCTCTGCCTCATAGAACTGCCTGCGTGAGATTCTCGCATGCCA
GAGATCCTATTTTTGGCAATCAAATCATTCCGGATACTGCGATTTTAAGTGTTGTTCCATTCCATCACGG
TTTTGGAATGTTTACTACACTCGGATATTTGATATGTGGATTTCGAGTCGTCTTAATGTATAGATTTGAA
GAAGAGCTGTTTCTGAGGAGCCTTCAGGATTACAAGATTCAAAGTGCGCTGCTGGTGCCAACCCTATTCT
CCTTCTTCGCCAAAAGCACTCTGATTGACAAATACGATTTATCTAATTTACACGAAATTGCTTCTGGTGG
CGCTCCCCTCTCTAAGGAAGTCGGGGAAGCGGTTGCCAAGAGGTTCCATCTGCCAGGTATCAGGCAAGGA
TATGGGCTCACTGAGACTACATCAGCTATTCTGATTACACCCGAGGGGGATGATAAACCGGGCGCGGTCG
GTAAAGTTGTTCCATTTTTTGAAGCGAAGGTTGTGGATCTGGATACCGGGAAAACGCTGGGCGTTAATCA
AAGAGGCGAACTGTGTGTGAGAGGTCCTATGATTATGTCCGGTTATGTAAACAATCCGGAAGCGACCAAC
GCCTTGATTGACAAGGATGGATGGCTACATTCTGGAGACATAGCTTACTGGGACGAAGACGAACACTTCT
TCATCGTTGACCGCCTGAAGTCTCTGATTAAGTACAAAGGCTATCAGGTGGCTCCCGCTGAATTGGAATC
CATCTTGCTCCAACACCCCAACATCTTCGACGCAGGTGTCGCAGGTCTTCCCGACGATGACGCCGGTGAA
CTTCCCGCCGCCGTTGTTGTTTTGGAGCACGGAAAGACGATGACGGAAAAAGAGATCGTGGATTACGTCG
CCAGTCAAGTAACAACCGCGAAAAAGTTGCGCGGAGGAGTTGTGTTTGTGGACGAAGTACCGAAAGGTCT
TACCGGAAAACTCGACGCAAGAAAAATCAGAGAGATCCTCATAAAGGCCAAGAAGGGCGGAAAGATCGCC
GTGACGCGTGGAGGTGGCCATCACCATCATCACCATCACCACGGATAACTCGAGCAAAGCCCGCCGAAAG
GCGGGCTTTTCTGTACAACAACAATTGCATTCATTTTATGTTTCAGGTTCAGGGGGAGATGTGGGAGGTT
TTTTAAAGCAAGTAAAACCTCTACAAATGTGGTAAAATCGATAAGGATCCGGGCTGGCGTAATAGCGAAG
AGGCCCGCACCGATCGCCCTTCCCAACAGTTGCGCAGCCTGAATGGCGAATGG
[124 nt withheld, positions 2014-2137]
C
[91 nt withheld, positions 2139-2229]
A
[49 nt withheld, positions 2231-2279]
CCTTTGACGTTGGAGTCCACGTTCTTT
[37 nt withheld, positions 2307-2343]
ACCCTATCTCGGTCTATTCTTTTGATTTATAAGGGATTTTGCCGATTTCGGCCTATTGGTTAAAAAATGA
GCTGATTTAACAAAAATTTAACGCGAATTTTAACAAAATATTAACGCTTACAATTTCCTGATGCGGTATT
TTCTCCTTACGCATCTGTGCGGTATTTCACACCGCATATGGTGCACTCTCAGTACAATCTGCTCTGATGC
CGCATAGTTAAGCCAGCCCCGACACCCGCCAACACCCGCTGACGCGCCCTGACGGGCTTGTCTGCTCCCG
GCATCCGCTTACAGACAAGCTGTGACCGTCTCCGGGAGCTGCATGTGTCAGAGGTTTTCACCGTCATCAC
CGAAACGCGCGAGACGAAAGGGCCTCGTGATACGCCTATTTTTATAGGTTAATGTCATGATAATAATGGT
TTCTTAGACGTCAGGTGGCACTTTTCGGGGAAATGTGCGCGGAACCCCTATTTGTTTATTTTTCTAAATA
CATTCAAATATGTATCCGCTCATGAGACAATAACCCTGATAAATGCTTCAATAATATTGAAAAAGGAAGA
GTATGAGTATTCAACATTTCCGTGTCGCCCTTATTCCCTTTTTTGCGGCATTTTGCCTTCCTGTTTTTGC
TCACCCAGAAACGCTGGTGAAAGTAAAAGATGCTGAAGATCAGTTGGGTGCACGAGTGGGTTACATCGAA
CTGGATCTCAACAGCGGTAAGATCCTTGAGAGTTTTCGCCCCGAAGAACGTTTTCCAATGATGAGCACTT
TTAAAGTTCTGCTATGTGGCGCGGTATTATCCCGTATTGACGCCGGGCAAGAGCAACTCGGTCGCCGCAT
ACACTATTCTCAGAATGACTTGGTTGAGTACTCACCAGTCACAGAAAAGCATCTTACGGATGGCATGACA
GTAAGAGAATTATGCAGTGCTGCCATAACCATGAGTGATAACACTGCGGCCAACTTACTTCTGACAACGA
TCGGAGGACCGAAGGAGCTAACCGCTTTTTTGCACAACATGGGGGATCATGTAACTCGCCTTGATCGTTG
GGAACCGGAGCTGAATGAAGCCATACCAAACGACGAGCGTGACACCACGATGCCTGTAGCAATGGCAACA
ACGTTGCGCAAACTATTAACTGGCGAACTACTTACTCTAGCTTCCCGGCAACAATTAATAGACTGGATGG
AGGCGGATAAAGTTGCAGGACCACTTCTGCGCTCGGCCCTTCCGGCTGGCTGGTTTATTGCTGATAAATC
TGGAGCCGGTGAGCGTGGGTCGCGCGGTATCATTGCAGCACTGGGGCCAGATGGTAAGCCCTCCCGTATC
GTAGTTATCTACACGACGGGGAGTCAGGCAACTATGGATGAACGAAATAGACAGATCGCTGAGATAGGTG
CCTCACTGATTAAGCATTGGTAACTGTCAGACCAAGTTTACTCATATATACTTTAGATTGATTTAAAACT
TCATTTTTAATTTAAAAGGATCTAGGTGAAGATCCTTTTTGATAATCTCATGACCAAAATCCCTTAACGT
GAGTTTTCGTTCCACTGAGCGTCAGACCCCGTAGAAAAGATCAAAGGATCTTCTTGAGATCCTTTTTTTC
TGCGCGTAATCTGCTGCTTGCAAACAAAAAAACCACCGCTACCAGCGGTGGTTTGTTTGCCGGATCAAGA
GCTACCAACTCTTTTTCCGAAGGTAACTGGCTTCAGCAGAGCGCAGATACCAAATACTGTTCTTCTAGTG
TAGCCGTAGTTAGGCCACCACTTCAAGAACTCTGTAGCACCGCCTACATACCTCGCTCTGCTAATCCTGT
TACCAGTGGCTGCTGCCAGTGGCGATAAGTCGTGTCTTACCGGGTTGGACTCAAGACGATAGTTACCGGA
TAAGGCGCAGCGGTCGGGCTGAACGGGGGGTTCGTGCACACAGCCCAGCTTGGAGCGAACGACCTACACC
GAACTGAGATACCTACAGCGTGAGCTATGAGAAAGCGCCACGCTTCCCGAAGGGAGAAAGGCGGACAGGT
ATCCGGTAAGCGGCAGGGTCGGAACAGGAGAGCGCACGAGGGAGCTTCCAGGGGGAAACGCCTGGTATCT
TTATAGTCCTGTCGGGTTTCGCCACCTCTGACTTGAGCGTCGATTTTTGTGATGCTCGTCAGGGGGGCGG
AGCCTATGGAAAAACGCCAGCAACGCGGCCTTTTTACGGTTCCTGGCCTTTTGCT
