>Addgene plasmid #188311 | pTXTL-T7max-FLuc | depositor partial sequence | sequence record 365537 | FLuc gene
ATGGAAGACGCCAAAAACATAAAGAAAGGCCCGGCGCCATTCTATCCGCTGGAAGATGGAACCGCTGGAG
AGCAACTGCATAAGGCTATGAAGAGATACGCCCTGGTTCCTGGAACAATTGCTTTTACAGATGCACATAT
CGAGGTGGACATCACTTACGCTGAGTACTTCGAAATGTCCGTTCGGTTGGCAGAAGCTATGAAACGATAT
GGGCTGAATACAAATCACAGAATCGTCGTATGCAGTGAAAACTCTCTTCAATTCTTTATGCCGGTGTTGG
GCGCGTTATTTATCGGAGTTGCAGTTGCGCCCGCGAACGACATTTATAATGAACGTGAATTGCTCAACAG
TATGGGCATTTCGCAGCCTACCGTGGTGTTCGTTTCCAAAAAGGGGTTGCAAAAAATTTTGAACGTGCAA
AAAAAGCTCCCAATCATCCAAAAAATTATTATCATGGATTCTAAAACGGATTACCAGGGATTTCAGTCGA
TGTACACGTTCGTCACATCTCATCTACCTCCCGGTTTTAATGAATACGATTTTGTGCCAGAGTCCTTCGA
TAGGGACAAGACAATTGCACTGATCATGAACTCCTCTGGATCTACTGGTCTGCCTAAAGGTGTCGCTCTG
CCTCATAGAACTGCCTGCGTGAGATTCTCGCATGCCAGAGATCCTATTTTTGGCAATCAAATCATTCCGG
ATACTGCGATTTTAAGTGTTGTTCCATTCCATCACGGTTTTGGAATGTTTACTACACTCGGATATTTGAT
ATGTGGATTTCGAGTCGTCTTAATGTATAGATTTGAAGAAGAGCTGTTTCTGAGGAGCCTTCAGGATTAC
AAGATTCAAAGTGCGCTGCTGGTGCCAACCCTATTCTCCTTCTTCGCCAAAAGCACTCTGATTGACAAAT
ACGATTTATCTAATTTACACGAAATTGCTTCTGGTGGCGCTCCCCTCTCTAAGGAAGTCGGGGAAGCGGT
TGCCAAGAGGTTCCATCTGCCAGGTATCAGGCAAGGATATGGGCTCACTGAGACTACATCAGCTATTCTG
ATTACACCCGAGGGGGATGATAAACCGGGCGCGGTCGGTAAAGTTGTTCCATTTTTTGAAGCGAAGGTTG
TGGATCTGGATACCGGGAAAACGCTGGGCGTTAATCAAAGAGGCGAACTGTGTGTGAGAGGTCCTATGAT
TATGTCCGGTTATGTAAACAATCCGGAAGCGACCAACGCCTTGATTGACAAGGATGGATGGCTACATTCT
GGAGACATAGCTTACTGGGACGAAGACGAACACTTCTTCATCGTTGACCGCCTGAAGTCTCTGATTAAGT
ACAAAGGCTATCAGGTGGCTCCCGCTGAATTGGAATCCATCTTGCTCCAACACCCCAACATCTTCGACGC
AGGTGTCGCAGGTCTTCCCGACGATGACGCCGGTGAACTTCCCGCCGCCGTTGTTGTTTTGGAGCACGGA
AAGACGATGACGGAAAAAGAGATCGTGGATTACGTCGCCAGTCAAGTAACAACCGCGAAAAAGTTGCGCG
GAGGAGTTGTGTTTGTGGACGAAGTACCGAAAGGTCTTACCGGAAAACTCGACGCAAGAAAAATCAGAGA
GATCCTCATAAAGGCCAAGAAGGGCGGAAAGATCGCCGTG
