>Addgene plasmid #188311 | pTXTL-T7max-FLuc | depositor partial sequence | sequence record 365575 | pTXTL-T7max-FLuc sequence 1135 bps
NNNNNNAGTNNGGAGNNGCCAAAAACNTAAAGAAAGGCCCGGCGCCATTCTATCCGCTGGAAGATGGAAC
CGCTGGAGAGCAACTGCATAAGGCTATGAAGAGATACGCCCTGGTTCCTGGAACAATTGCTTTTACAGAT
GCACATATCGAGGTGGACATCACTTACGCTGAGTACTTCGAAATGTCCGTTCGGTTGGCAGAAGCTATGA
AACGATATGGGCTGAATACAAATCACAGAATCGTCGTATGCAGTGAAAACTCTCTTCAATTCTTTATGCC
GGTGTTGGGCGCGTTATTTATCGGAGTTGCAGTTGCGCCCGCGAACGACATTTATAATGAACGTGAATTG
CTCAACAGTATGGGCATTTCGCAGCCTACCGTGGTGTTCGTTTCCAAAAAGGGGTTGCAAAAAATTTTGA
ACGTGCAAAAAAAGCTCCCAATCATCCAAAAAATTATTATCATGGATTCTAAAACGGATTACCAGGGATT
TCAGTCGATGTACACGTTCGTCACATCTCATCTACCTCCCGGTTTTAATGAATACGATTTTGTGCCAGAG
TCCTTCGATAGGGACAAGACAATTGCACTGATCATGAACTCCTCTGGATCTACTGGTCTGCCTAAAGGTG
TCGCTCTGCCTCATAGAACTGCCTGCGTGAGATTCTCGCATGCCAGAGATCCTATTTTTGGCAATCAAAT
CATTCCGGATACTGCGATTTTAAGTGTTGTTCCATTCCATCACGGTTTTGGAATGTTTACTACACTCGGA
TATTTGATATGTGGATTTCGAGTCGTCTTAATGTATAGATTTGAAGAAGAGCTGTTTCTGAGGAGCCTTC
AGGATTACAAGATTCAAAGTGCGCTGCTGGTGCCAACCCTATTCTCCTTCTTCGCCAAAAGCACTCTGAT
TGACAATACGATTTATCTAATTTACACGAAATTGCTTNCTGGNGGNGCTCCCCTCTCTANNNANTCGGGG
GAAGCGGTNGNCCAANNAGGNTCCATNNTGCNNGTATCAGGCNANGGNNNNTNGGGCTCACTGANACTAC
ATNNAGNNTNNTNNTGNNNNNCCNNNNNNGGNNNNTNNATNANNNNNNNNNNNNNGNNNANNNNNNCNTT
TTTTNNAANNNNNNN
