>Addgene plasmid #188311 | pTXTL-T7max-FLuc | depositor partial sequence | sequence record 365576 | pTXTL-T7max-FLuc sequence 1138 bps
NNNNNNNNNNCTCNNNTTCNTGGTGAGNTGATGATGGTGATGGCCACCTCCACGCGTCACGGCGATCTTT
CCGCCCTTCTTGGCCTTTATGAGGATCTCTCTGATTTTTCTTGCGTCGAGTTTTCCGGTAAGACCTTTCG
GTACTTCGTCCACAAACACAACTCCTCCGCGCAACTTTTTCGCGGTTGTTACTTGACTGGCGACGTAATC
CACGATCTCTTTTTCCGTCATCGTCTTTCCGTGCTCCAAAACAACAACGGCGGCGGGAAGTTCACCGGCG
TCATCGTCGGGAAGACCTGCGACACCTGCGTCGAAGATGTTGGGGTGTTGGAGCAAGATGGATTCCAATT
CAGCGGGAGCCACCTGATAGCCTTTGTACTTAATCAGAGACTTCAGGCGGTCAACGATGAAGAAGTGTTC
GTCTTCGTCCCAGTAAGCTATGTCTCCAGAATGTAGCCATCCATCCTTGTCAATCAAGGCGTTGGTCGCT
TCCGGATTGTTTACATAACCGGACATAATCATAGGACCTCTCACACACAGTTCGCCTCTTTGATTAACGC
CCAGCGTTTTCCCGGTATCCAGATCCACAACCTTCGCTTCAAAAAATGGAACAACTTTACCGACCGCGCC
CGGTTTATCATCCCCCTCGGGTGTAATCAGAATAGCTGATGTAGTCTCAGTGAGCCCATATCCTTGCCTG
ATACCTGGCAGATGGAACCTCTTGGCAACCGCTTCCCCGACTTCCTTAGAGAGGGGAGCGCCACCAGAAG
CAATTTCGTGTAAATTAGATAAATCGTATTTGTCAATCAGAGTGCTTTTGGCGAAGAAGGAGAATAGGGG
TTGGCACCAGCAGCGCACTTTGAATCTTGTANTCCTGAAAGGCTCCTCAGAAACAGCTCTTCTTCAAATC
TATACATTNAAGACGACTCGGAAATCCACATNTCAAATATNCCGANNGTAGTAAACATTCCCAAAACCGG
TGNTGGNAATGNNNNNACACTTAAAAATCGCAGTATCNGGAANNATTTTGATNNNCNNAAAANNNGNTCN
NTGGGCATGCNANNATNTCACNCAGGNNNNNNNTATNNNNNANNNNNNNNNNTNNNNNNANNNNNNANAT
NCCNNAANNGNAANNNNN
